Addgene plasmid #46413: pGEX CblB-SH2
Depositing lab: Bruce Mayer. Depositing organization: University of Connecticut Health Center. Publication: High-throughput phosphotyrosine profiling using SH2 domains. Machida K, Thompson CM, Dierck K, Jablonowski K, Karkkainen S, Liu B, Zhang H, Nash PD, Newman DK, Nollau P, Pawson T, Renkema GH, Saksela K, Schiller MR, Shin DG, Mayer BJ. Mol Cell. 2007 Jun 22;26(6):899-915. 10.1016/j.molcel.2007.05.031 PubMed 17588523.
Backbone
  Vector backbone: pGEX6P1
  Backbone manufacturer: GE Healthcare Biosciences
  Backbone size w/o insert (bp): 4900
  Vector type: Bacterial Expression
Growth in bacteria
  Bacterial resistance: Ampicillin, 100 μg/mL
  Growth temperature: 37°C
  Growth strain: DH5alpha
  Copy number: Low Copy
Gene/Insert
  Gene/Insert name: CblB (alt names: CBLB; RNF56; FLJ36865; FLJ41152; Nbla00127; DKFZp779A0729; DKFZp779F1443; DKFZp686J10223; CBLB)
  Species: H. sapiens (human)
  Insert size (bp): 968
  Mutation: contains amino acids 42-359
  Entrez Gene: CBLB (a.k.a. ADMIO3, Cbl-b, Nbla00127, RNF56)
  Promoter: Tac
  Tag / fusion protein: GST (N terminal on backbone); PreScission (N terminal on backbone); AviTag (C terminal on backbone)
  Cloning method: Restriction Enzyme; 5′ cloning site BamHI (not destroyed); 3′ cloning site HindIII (not destroyed)
  Sequencing primers: 5′ pGEX-5; 3′ pGEX-3
Terms and licenses: Academic/Nonprofit Terms; Industry Terms: Not Available to Industry
Depositor comments: The molecular weight of the GST fusion protein is approximately 58.3 kDa
How to cite: pGEX CblB-SH2 was a gift from Bruce Mayer (Addgene plasmid # 46413 ; http://n2t.net/addgene:46413 ; RRID:Addgene_46413)
