[The description below was written by a language model from this plasmid's Addgene catalogue record and pLannotate feature annotations shown in this document.]
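Description:
pGEX CblB-SH2 is a bacterial expression plasmid built on the pGEX6P1 backbone for producing a GST fusion of the SH2-containing region of human CBLB (Cbl-b, an E3 ubiquitin ligase that negatively regulates antigen-receptor signalling) in E. coli. It replicates from a ColE1/pBR322-type origin, which the catalogue lists as low copy, and is selected with ampicillin through the β-lactamase gene. The depositor's full sequence is about 6 kb, consistent with the roughly 4.9 kb backbone plus an insert of just under 1 kb.

Expression is driven by the tac promoter, a strong trp/lac hybrid with an adjacent lac operator. The plasmid also carries lacI under the lacIq promoter, so transcription is repressed until it is induced with IPTG, independent of the host's repressor level. The open reading frame begins with Schistosoma japonicum glutathione S-transferase, followed by the backbone's PreScission protease site. The CBLB fragment, cloned between BamHI and HindIII and encoding amino acids 42–359, comes next, and the frame ends with a C-terminal AviTag that allows enzymatic biotinylation. The automated annotation matched the insert to the rat Cblb protein, but the catalogue records it as human, and the match most likely reflects the high conservation of this region. The depositor gives the fusion protein's mass as about 58.3 kDa.

GST allows purification on glutathione resin, and the protease site permits its removal. The associated publication describes high-throughput phosphotyrosine profiling with SH2 domains, so this construct appears to be one of a set of purified, labelable SH2 probes for detecting tyrosine-phosphorylated binding sites.
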