Features (pLannotate 1.2.2; 18 found; start..end, strand, type, name):
      6..107     -  CDS            yciV (fragment): RNAAM_ECOLI - Also known as trpH From Escherichia coli (strain K12).
    183..211     +  promoter       tac promoter: strong E. coli promoter; hybrid between the trp and lac UV5 promoters
    219..235     +  protein_bind   lac operator: The lac repressor binds to the lac operator to inhibit transcription in E. coli. This inhibition can be relieved by adding lactose or isopropyl-β-D-thiogalactopyranoside (IPTG). lac repressor encoded by lacI
    258..911     +  CDS            GST26_SCHJA: Experimental evidence at protein level: Swiss-Prot protein existence level 1. GST isoenzymes appear to play a central role in the parasite detoxification system. Other functions are also suspected including a role in increasing the solubility of haematin in the parasite gut. From Schistosoma japonicum (Blood fluke).
    948..1904    +  CDS            Cblb (fragment): CBLB_RAT - Experimental evidence at protein level: Swiss-Prot protein existence level 1. E3 ubiquitin-protein ligase which accepts ubiquitin from specific E2 ubiquitin-conjugating enzymes, and transfers it to substrates, generally promoting their degradation by the proteasome. Negatively regulates TCR (T-cell receptor), BCR (B-cell receptor) and FCER1 (high affinity immunoglobulin epsilon receptor) signal transduction pathways. In naive T-cells, inhibits VAV1 activation upon TCR engagement and imposes a requirement for CD28 costimulation for proliferation and IL-2 production. Also acts by prom
   1926..1967    +  CDS            AviTag™ (fragment): peptide tag that allows for enzymatic biotinylation
   1998..2037    +  CDS            rop (fragment): Rop protein, which maintains plasmids at low copy number; rop
   2139..2179    +  misc_feature   bom (fragment): basis of mobility region from pBR322
   2284..2388    +  promoter       AmpR promoter: bla
   2389..3249    +  CDS            AmpR: β-lactamase; bla; confers resistance to ampicillin, carbenicillin, and related antibiotics
   3420..4008    +  rep_origin     ori: high-copy-number ColE1/pMB1/pBR322/pUC origin of replication
   4194..4245    -  misc_feature   bom (fragment): basis of mobility region from pBR322
   4252..4329    +  promoter       lacIq promoter: lacI (mutant); In the lacIq allele, a single base change in the promoter boosts expression of the lacI gene about 10-fold.
   4330..5412    +  CDS            lacI: lac repressor; lacI; The lac repressor binds to the lac operator to inhibit transcription in E. coli. This inhibition can be relieved by adding lactose or isopropyl-β-D-thiogalactopyranoside (IPTG).
   5425..5446    +  protein_bind   CAP binding site: CAP binding activates transcription in the presence of cAMP. E. coli catabolite activator protein
   5461..5491    +  promoter       lac promoter: promoter for the E. coli lac operon
   5499..5515    +  protein_bind   lac operator: The lac repressor binds to the lac operator to inhibit transcription in E. coli. This inhibition can be relieved by adding lactose or isopropyl-β-D-thiogalactopyranoside (IPTG). lac repressor encoded by lacI
   5535..5708    +  CDS            lacZα: LacZα fragment of β-galactosidase; lacZ fragment
>Addgene plasmid #46413 | pGEX CblB-SH2 | depositor full sequence | sequence record 65547 | Full Sequence
ACGTTATCGACTGCACGGTGCACCAATGCTTCTGGCGTCAGGCAGCCATCGGAAGCTGTGGTATGGCTGT
GCAGGTCGTAAATCACTGCATAATTCGTGTCGCTCAAGGCGCACTCCCGTTCTGGATAATGTTTTTTGCG
CCGACATCATAACGGTTCTGGCAAATATTCTGAAATGAGCTGTTGACAATTAATCATCGGCTCGTATAAT
GTGTGGAATTGTGAGCGGATAACAATTTCACACAGGAAACAGTATTCATGTCCCCTATACTAGGTTATTG
GAAAATTAAGGGCCTTGTGCAACCCACTCGACTTCTTTTGGAATATCTTGAAGAAAAATATGAAGAGCAT
TTGTATGAGCGCGATGAAGGTGATAAATGGCGAAACAAAAAGTTTGAATTGGGTTTGGAGTTTCCCAATC
TTCCTTATTATATTGATGGTGATGTTAAATTAACACAGTCTATGGCCATCATACGTTATATAGCTGACAA
GCACAACATGTTGGGTGGTTGTCCAAAAGAGCGTGCAGAGATTTCAATGCTTGAAGGAGCGGTTTTGGAT
ATTAGATACGGTGTTTCGAGAATTGCATATAGTAAAGACTTTGAAACTCTCAAAGTTGATTTTCTTAGCA
AGCTACCTGAAATGCTGAAAATGTTCGAAGATCGTTTATGTCATAAAACATATTTAAATGGTGATCATGT
AACCCATCCTGACTTCATGTTGTATGACGCTCTTGATGTTGTTTTATACATGGACCCAATGTGCCTGGAT
GCGTTCCCAAAATTAGTTTGTTTTAAAAAACGTATTGAAGCTATCCCACAAATTGATAAGTACTTGAAAT
CCAGCAAGTATATAGCATGGCCTTTGCAGGGCTGGCAAGCCACGTTTGGTGGTGGCGACCATCCTCCAAA
ATCGGATCTGGAAGTTCTGTTCCAGGGGCCCCTGGGATCCGATCGCAGGACCGTGGAGAAGACTTGGAAG
CTCATGGACAAAGTGGTAAGACTGTGCCAAAATCCCAAACTTCAGTTGAAAAATAGCCCACCATATATAC
TTGATATTTTGCCTGATACATATCAGCATTTACGACTTATATTGAGTAAATATGATGACAACCAGAAACT
TGCCCAACTCAGTGAGAATGAGTACTTTAAAATCTACATTGATAGCCTTATGAAAAAGTCAAAACGGGCA
ATAAGACTCTTTAAAGAAGGCAAGGAGAGAATGTATGAAGAACAGTCACAGGACAGACGAAATCTCACAA
AACTGTCCCTTATCTTCAGTCACATGCTGGCAGAAATCAAAGCAATCTTTCCCAATGGTCAATTCCAGGG
AGATAACTTTCGTATCACAAAAGCAGATGCTGCTGAATTCTGGAGAAAGTTTTTTGGAGACAAAACTATC
GTACCATGGAAAGTATTCAGACAGTGCCTTCATGAGGTCCACCAGATTAGCTCTGGCCTGGAAGCAATGG
CTCTAAAATCAACAATTGATTTAACTTGCAATGATTACATTTCAGTTTTTGAATTTGATATTTTTACCAG
GCTGTTTCAGCCTTGGGGCTCTATTTTGCGGAATTGGAATTTCTTAGCTGTGACACATCCAGGTTACATG
GCATTTCTCACATATGATGAAGTTAAAGCACGACTACAGAAATATAGCACCAAACCCGGAAGCTATATTT
TCCGGTTAAGTTGCACTCGATTGGGACAGTGGGCCATTGGCTATGTGACTGGGGATGGGAATATCTTACA
GACCATACCTCATAACAAGCCCTTATTTCAAGCCCTGATTGATGGCAGCAGGGAAGGATTTTATCTTTAT
CCTGATGGGAGGAGTTATAATCCTGATTTAACTGGATTATGTGAACCTACACCTCATGACCATATAAAAG
TTACACAGGAACAAGAAAGCTTGCTTGGTGGCGGTCTGAACGACATCTTCGAGGCTCAGAAAATCGAATG
GCACGAATAAGCGGCCGCATCGTGACTGACTGACGATCTGCCTCGCGCGTTTCGGTGATGACGGTGAAAA
CCTCTGACACATGCAGCTCCCGGAGACGGTCACAGCTTGTCTGTAAGCGGATGCCGGGAGCAGACAAGCC
CGTCAGGGCGCGTCAGCGGGTGTTGGCGGGTGTCGGGGCGCAGCCATGACCCAGTCACGTAGCGATAGCG
GAGTGTATAATTCTTGAAGACGAAAGGGCCTCGTGATACGCCTATTTTTATAGGTTAATGTCATGATAAT
AATGGTTTCTTAGACGTCAGGTGGCACTTTTCGGGGAAATGTGCGCGGAACCCCTATTTGTTTATTTTTC
TAAATACATTCAAATATGTATCCGCTCATGAGACAATAACCCTGATAAATGCTTCAATAATATTGAAAAA
GGAAGAGTATGAGTATTCAACATTTCCGTGTCGCCCTTATTCCCTTTTTTGCGGCATTTTGCCTTCCTGT
TTTTGCTCACCCAGAAACGCTGGTGAAAGTAAAAGATGCTGAAGATCAGTTGGGTGCACGAGTGGGTTAC
ATCGAACTGGATCTCAACAGCGGTAAGATCCTTGAGAGTTTTCGCCCCGAAGAACGTTTTCCAATGATGA
GCACTTTTAAAGTTCTGCTATGTGGCGCGGTATTATCCCGTGTTGACGCCGGGCAAGAGCAACTCGGTCG
CCGCATACACTATTCTCAGAATGACTTGGTTGAGTACTCACCAGTCACAGAAAAGCATCTTACGGATGGC
ATGACAGTAAGAGAATTATGCAGTGCTGCCATAACCATGAGTGATAACACTGCGGCCAACTTACTTCTGA
CAACGATCGGAGGACCGAAGGAGCTAACCGCTTTTTTGCACAACATGGGGGATCATGTAACTCGCCTTGA
TCGTTGGGAACCGGAGCTGAATGAAGCCATACCAAACGACGAGCGTGACACCACGATGCCTGCAGCAATG
GCAACAACGTTGCGCAAACTATTAACTGGCGAACTACTTACTCTAGCTTCCCGGCAACAATTAATAGACT
GGATGGAGGCGGATAAAGTTGCAGGACCACTTCTGCGCTCGGCCCTTCCGGCTGGCTGGTTTATTGCTGA
TAAATCTGGAGCCGGTGAGCGTGGGTCTCGCGGTATCATTGCAGCACTGGGGCCAGATGGTAAGCCCTCC
CGTATCGTAGTTATCTACACGACGGGGAGTCAGGCAACTATGGATGAACGAAATAGACAGATCGCTGAGA
TAGGTGCCTCACTGATTAAGCATTGGTAACTGTCAGACCAAGTTTACTCATATATACTTTAGATTGATTT
AAAACTTCATTTTTAATTTAAAAGGATCTAGGTGAAGATCCTTTTTGATAATCTCATGACCAAAATCCCT
TAACGTGAGTTTTCGTTCCACTGAGCGTCAGACCCCGTAGAAAAGATCAAAGGATCTTCTTGAGATCCTT
TTTTTCTGCGCGTAATCTGCTGCTTGCAAACAAAAAAACCACCGCTACCAGCGGTGGTTTGTTTGCCGGA
TCAAGAGCTACCAACTCTTTTTCCGAAGGTAACTGGCTTCAGCAGAGCGCAGATACCAAATACTGTCCTT
CTAGTGTAGCCGTAGTTAGGCCACCACTTCAAGAACTCTGTAGCACCGCCTACATACCTCGCTCTGCTAA
TCCTGTTACCAGTGGCTGCTGCCAGTGGCGATAAGTCGTGTCTTACCGGGTTGGACTCAAGACGATAGTT
ACCGGATAAGGCGCAGCGGTCGGGCTGAACGGGGGGTTCGTGCACACAGCCCAGCTTGGAGCGAACGACC
TACACCGAACTGAGATACCTACAGCGTGAGCTATGAGAAAGCGCCACGCTTCCCGAAGGGAGAAAGGCGG
ACAGGTATCCGGTAAGCGGCAGGGTCGGAACAGGAGAGCGCACGAGGGAGCTTCCAGGGGGAAACGCCTG
GTATCTTTATAGTCCTGTCGGGTTTCGCCACCTCTGACTTGAGCGTCGATTTTTGTGATGCTCGTCAGGG
GGGCGGAGCCTATGGAAAAACGCCAGCAACGCGGCCTTTTTACGGTTCCTGGCCTTTTGCTGGCCTTTTG
CTCACATGTTCTTTCCTGCGTTATCCCCTGATTCTGTGGATAACCGTATTACCGCCTTTGAGTGAGCTGA
TACCGCTCGCCGCAGCCGAACGACCGAGCGCAGCGAGTCAGTGAGCGAGGAAGCGGAAGAGCGCCTGATG
CGGTATTTTCTCCTTACGCATCTGTGCGGTATTTCACACCGCATAAATTCCGACACCATCGAATGGTGCA
AAACCTTTCGCGGTATGGCATGATAGCGCCCGGAAGAGAGTCAATTCAGGGTGGTGAATGTGAAACCAGT
AACGTTATACGATGTCGCAGAGTATGCCGGTGTCTCTTATCAGACCGTTTCCCGCGTGGTGAACCAGGCC
AGCCACGTTTCTGCGAAAACGCGGGAAAAAGTGGAAGCGGCGATGGCGGAGCTGAATTACATTCCCAACC
GCGTGGCACAACAACTGGCGGGCAAACAGTCGTTGCTGATTGGCGTTGCCACCTCCAGTCTGGCCCTGCA
CGCGCCGTCGCAAATTGTCGCGGCGATTAAATCTCGCGCCGATCAACTGGGTGCCAGCGTGGTGGTGTCG
ATGGTAGAACGAAGCGGCGTCGAAGCCTGTAAAGCGGCGGTGCACAATCTTCTCGCGCAACGCGTCAGTG
GGCTGATCATTAACTATCCGCTGGATGACCAGGATGCCATTGCTGTGGAAGCTGCCTGCACTAATGTTCC
GGCGTTATTTCTTGATGTCTCTGACCAGACACCCATCAACAGTATTATTTTCTCCCATGAAGACGGTACG
CGACTGGGCGTGGAGCATCTGGTCGCATTGGGTCACCAGCAAATCGCGCTGTTAGCGGGCCCATTAAGTT
CTGTCTCGGCGCGTCTGCGTCTGGCTGGCTGGCATAAATATCTCACTCGCAATCAAATTCAGCCGATAGC
GGAACGGGAAGGCGACTGGAGTGCCATGTCCGGTTTTCAACAAACCATGCAAATGCTGAATGAGGGCATC
GTTCCCACTGCGATGCTGGTTGCCAACGATCAGATGGCGCTGGGCGCAATGCGCGCCATTACCGAGTCCG
GGCTGCGCGTTGGTGCGGATATCTCGGTAGTGGGATACGACGATACCGAAGACAGCTCATGTTATATCCC
GCCGTCAACCACCATCAAACAGGATTTTCGCCTGCTGGGGCAAACCAGCGTGGACCGCTTGCTGCAACTC
TCTCAGGGCCAGGCGGTGAAGGGCAATCAGCTGTTGCCCGTCTCACTGGTGAAAAGAAAAACCACCCTGG
CGCCCAATACGCAAACCGCCTCTCCCCGCGCGTTGGCCGATTCATTAATGCAGCTGGCACGACAGGTTTC
CCGACTGGAAAGCGGGCAGTGAGCGCAACGCAATTAATGTGAGTTAGCTCACTCATTAGGCACCCCAGGC
TTTACACTTTATGCTTCCGGCTCGTATGTTGTGTGGAATTGTGAGCGGATAACAATTTCACACAGGAAAC
AGCTATGACCATGATTACGGATTCACTGGCCGTCGTTTTACAACGTCGTGACTGGGAAAACCCTGGCGTT
ACCCAACTTAATCGCCTTGCAGCACATCCCCCTTTCGCCAGCTGGCGTAATAGCGAAGAGGCCCGCACCG
ATCGCCCTTCCCAACAGTTGCGCAGCCTGAATGGCGAATGGCGCTTTGCCTGGTTTCCGGCACCAGAAGC
GGTGCCGGAAAGCTGGCTGGAGTGCGATCTTCCTGAGGCCGATACTGTCGTCGTCCCCTCAAACTGGCAG
ATGCACGGTTACGATGCGCCCATCTACACCAACGTAACCTATCCCATTACGGTCAATCCGCCGTTTGTTC
CCACGGAGAATCCGACGGGTTGTTACTCGCTCACATTTAATGTTGATGAAAGCTGGCTACAGGAAGGCCA
GACGCGAATTATTTTTGATGGCGTTGGAATT
