>Addgene plasmid #46413 | pGEX CblB-SH2 | depositor partial sequence | sequence record 65548 | Insert sequence
GGATCCGATCGCAGGACCGTGGAGAAGACTTGGAAGCTCATGGACAAAGTGGTAAGACTGTGCCAAAATC
CCAAACTTCAGTTGAAAAATAGCCCACCATATATACTTGATATTTTGCCTGATACATATCAGCATTTACG
ACTTATATTGAGTAAATATGATGACAACCAGAAACTTGCCCAACTCAGTGAGAATGAGTACTTTAAAATC
TACATTGATAGCCTTATGAAAAAGTCAAAACGGGCAATAAGACTCTTTAAAGAAGGCAAGGAGAGAATGT
ATGAAGAACAGTCACAGGACAGACGAAATCTCACAAAACTGTCCCTTATCTTCAGTCACATGCTGGCAGA
AATCAAAGCAATCTTTCCCAATGGTCAATTCCAGGGAGATAACTTTCGTATCACAAAAGCAGATGCTGCT
GAATTCTGGAGAAAGTTTTTTGGAGACAAAACTATCGTACCATGGAAAGTATTCAGACAGTGCCTTCATG
AGGTCCACCAGATTAGCTCTGGCCTGGAAGCAATGGCTCTAAAATCAACAATTGATTTAACTTGCAATGA
TTACATTTCAGTTTTTGAATTTGATATTTTTACCAGGCTGTTTCAGCCTTGGGGCTCTATTTTGCGGAAT
TGGAATTTCTTAGCTGTGACACATCCAGGTTACATGGCATTTCTCACATATGATGAAGTTAAAGCACGAC
TACAGAAATATAGCACCAAACCCGGAAGCTATATTTTCCGGTTAAGTTGCACTCGATTGGGACAGTGGGC
CATTGGCTATGTGACTGGGGATGGGAATATCTTACAGACCATACCTCATAACAAGCCCTTATTTCAAGCC
CTGATTGATGGCAGCAGGGAAGGATTTTATCTTTATCCTGATGGGAGGAGTTATAATCCTGATTTAACTG
GATTATGTGAACCTACACCTCATGACCATATAAAAGTTACACAGGAACAAGAAAGCTT
