>Addgene plasmid #46413 | pGEX CblB-SH2 | addgene partial sequence | sequence record 66793 | pGEX5
AGTTCTGTTCCAGGGGCCCCTGGGATCCGATCGCAGGACCGTGGAGAAGACTTGGAAGCTCATGGACAAA
GTGGTAAGACTGTGCCAAAATCCCAAACTTCAGTTGAAAAATAGCCCACCATATATACTTGATATTTTGC
CTGATACATATCAGCATTTACGACTTATATTGAGTAAATATGATGACAACCAGAAACTTGCCCAACTCAG
TGAGAATGAGTACTTTAAAATCTACATTGATAGCCTTATGAAAAAGTCAAAACGGGCAATAAGACTCTTT
AAAGAAGGCAAGGAGAGAATGTATGAAGAACAGTCACAGGACAGACGAAATCTCACAAAACTGTCCCTTA
TCTTCAGTCACATGCTGGCAGAAATCAAAGCAATCTTTCCCAATGGTCAATTCCAGGGAGATAACTTTCG
TATCACAAAAGCAGATGCTGCTGAATTCTGGAGAAAGTTTTTTGGAGACAAAACTATCGTACCATGGAAA
GTATTCAGACAGTGCCTTCATGAGGTCCACCAGATTAGCTCTGGCCTGGAAGCAATGGCTCTAAAATCAA
CAATTGATTTAACTTGCAATGATTACATTTCAGTTTTTGAATTTGATATTTTTACCAGGCTGTTTCAGCC
TTGGGGCTCTATTTTGCGGAATTGGAATTTCTTAGCTGTGACACATCCAGGTTACATGGCATTTCTCACA
TATGATGAAGTTAAAGCACGACTACAGAAATATAGCACCAAACCCGGAAGCTATATTTTCCGGTTAAGTT
GCACTCGATTGGGACAGTGGGCCATTGGCTA
